Addgene plasmid #39363: TAL2005
Depositing lab: Keith Joung. Depositing organization: Massachusetts General Hospital. Publication: FLASH assembly of TALENs for high-throughput genome editing. Reyon D, Tsai SQ, Khayter C, Foden JA, Sander JD, Joung JK. Nat Biotechnol. 2012 Apr 8. doi: 10.1038/nbt.2170. PubMed 22484455.
Backbone
  Vector backbone: JDS74
  Backbone manufacturer: Joung lab (Addgene Plasmid # 32288)
  Backbone size w/o insert (bp): 6447
  Vector type: Mammalian Expression ; T7
Growth in bacteria
  Bacterial resistance: Ampicillin, 100 μg/mL
  Growth temperature: 37°C
  Growth strain: XL1 Blue
  Copy number: High Copy
Gene/Insert
  Gene/Insert name: eGFP-TALEN-03-Right
  Species: H. sapiens (human)
  Insert size (bp): 824
  Promoter: CMV
  Tag / fusion protein: 3X Flag (N terminal on backbone); WT FOKI (C terminal on backbone)
  Cloning method: Restriction Enzyme; 5′ cloning site BsmBI (destroyed during cloning); 3′ cloning site BsmBI (destroyed during cloning)
  Sequencing primers: 5′ CMV-F
Terms and licenses: Academic/Nonprofit Terms; Industry Terms: Not Available to Industry
Depositor comments: Target binding site: TGGGCCAGGG To reduce the chance of recombination in this plasmid, do not grow in liquid culture for more than 12-14 hours. It is strongly recommended that users perform a diagnostic digest to verify this plasmid prior to use. For example, a double digest of the plasmid with BamHI and KpnI should result in two bands at 1.5kb and 5.8kb
How to cite: TAL2005 was a gift from Keith Joung (Addgene plasmid # 39363 ; http://n2t.net/addgene:39363 ; RRID:Addgene_39363)
