[The description below was written by a language model from this plasmid's Addgene catalogue record.]
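Description:
TAL2005 is a mammalian expression plasmid encoding the right-hand monomer of a TALE nuclease pair directed against eGFP (eGFP-TALEN-03-Right). It is built on the JDS74 backbone, a roughly 6.4 kb TALEN expression vector into which an assembled TALE repeat array of about 824 bp was inserted by restriction cloning through BsmBI sites that were destroyed in the process. The plasmid is maintained at high copy in E. coli under ampicillin selection; the record does not give a feature table, so the origin of replication and other backbone elements are not itemised.

Expression is driven by the CMV promoter for use in mammalian cells, and the vector type also lists T7, indicating that a T7 promoter is available, which would typically permit in vitro transcription of the TALEN mRNA. The backbone supplies an N-terminal 3X Flag tag for detection and a C-terminal wild-type FokI nuclease domain, so that the inserted repeat array is expressed as a complete TALE–FokI fusion. Because FokI cleaves as a dimer, this construct is meant to be co-delivered with the matching left-hand monomer, so that the two proteins bind flanking half-sites and produce a double-strand break in the intervening spacer. The depositor records a short target binding site for this monomer within the eGFP sequence, although the species field lists human.

The plasmid comes from work describing FLASH assembly of TALENs for high-throughput genome editing, where eGFP-targeted nucleases are typically used to measure activity through reporter disruption. The depositor notes that the repetitive TALE array is prone to recombination and recommends verifying the plasmid by diagnostic digest before use.
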