>Addgene plasmid #39363 | TAL2005 | depositor partial sequence | sequence record 49665 | TAL2005 sequence 824 bps
GAACCTGACCCCAGACCAGGTAGTCGCAATCGCGAACAATAATGGGGGAAAGCAAGCCCTGGAAACCGTG
CAAAGGTTGTTGCCGGTCCTTTGTCAAGACCACGGCCTTACACCGGAGCAAGTCGTGGCCATTGCAAATA
ATAACGGTGGCAAACAGGCTCTTGAGACGGTTCAGAGACTTCTCCCAGTTCTCTGTCAAGCCCACGGGCT
GACTCCCGATCAAGTTGTAGCGATTGCGAATAACAATGGAGGGAAACAAGCATTGGAGACTGTCCAACGG
CTCCTTCCCGTGTTGTGTCAAGCCCACGGTTTGACGCCTGCACAAGTGGTCGCCATCGCCAGCCATGATG
GCGGTAAGCAGGCGCTGGAAACAGTACAGCGCCTGCTGCCTGTACTGTGCCAGGATCATGGACTGACCCC
AGACCAGGTAGTCGCAATCGCGTCACATGACGGGGGAAAGCAAGCCCTGGAAACCGTGCAAAGGTTGTTG
CCGGTCCTTTGTCAAGACCACGGCCTTACACCGGAGCAAGTCGTGGCCATTGCAAGCAACATCGGTGGCA
AACAGGCTCTTGAGACGGTTCAGAGACTTCTCCCAGTTCTCTGTCAAGCCCACGGGCTGACTCCCGATCA
AGTTGTAGCGATTGCGAATAACAATGGAGGGAAACAAGCATTGGAGACTGTCCAACGGCTCCTTCCCGTG
TTGTGTCAAGCCCACGGTTTGACGCCTGCACAAGTGGTCGCCATCGCCAACAACAACGGCGGTAAGCAGG
CGCTGGAAACAGTACAGCGCCTGCTGCCTGTACTGTGCCAGGATCATGGACTGA
