>Addgene plasmid #39363 | TAL2005 | addgene partial sequence | sequence record 52694 | JDS-TALEN-F 5'-TAGGGGTCGGTAAACAGTGG-3'
TGTGGCGGGTGAGCTTAGGGGGCCTCCGCTCCAGCTCGACACCGGGCAGCTGCTGAAGATCGCGAAGAGA
GGGGGAGTAACAGCGGTAGAGGCAGTGCACGCCTGGCGCAATGCGCTCACCGGGGCCCCCTTGAACCTGA
CCCCAGACCAGGTAGTCGCAATCGCGAACAATAATGGGGGAAAGCAAGCCCTGGAAACCGTGCAAAGGTT
GTTGCCGGTCCTTTGTCAAGACCACGGCCTTACACCGGAGCAAGTCGTGGCCATTGCAAATAATAACGGT
GGCAAACAGGCTCTTGAGACGGTTCAGAGACTTCTCCCAGTTCTCTGTCAAGCCCACGGGCTGACTCCCG
ATCAAGTTGTAGCGATTGCGAATAACAATGGAGGGAAACAAGCATTGGAGACTGTCCAACGGCTCCTTCC
CGTGTTGTGTCAAGCCCACGGTTTGACGCCTGCACAAGTGGTCGCCATCGCCAGCCATGATGGCGGTAAG
CAGGCGCTGGAAACAGTACAGCGCCTGCTGCCTGTACTGTGCCAGGATCATGGACTGACCCCAGACCAGG
TAGTCGCAATCGCGTCACATGACGGGGGAAAGCAAGCCCTGGAAACCGTGCAAAGGTTGTTGCCGGTCCT
TTGTCAAGACCACGGCCTTACACCGGAGCAAGTCGTGGCCATTGCAAGCAACATCGGTGGCAAACAGGCT
CTTGAGACGGTTCAGAGACTTCTCCCAGTTCTCTGTCAAGCCCACGGGCTGACTCCCGATCAAGTTGTAG
CGATTGCGAATAACAATGGAGGGAAACAAGCATTGGAGACTGTCCAACGGCTCCTTCCCGTGTTGTGTCA
AGCCCACGGTTTGACGCCTGCACAAGTGGTCGCCATCGCCAACAACAACGGCGGTAAGCAGGCGCTGGAA
ACAGTACAGCGCCTGCTGCCTGTACTGTGCCAGGATCATGGACTGA
